Addgene plasmid #228783: pAcBac1-Pyl-TAA
Purpose: Pyl aaRS/tRNA system for mammalian TAA suppression
Depositing lab: Abhishek Chatterjee. Depositing organization: Boston College. Publication: An Efficient Opal-Suppressor Tryptophanyl Pair Creates New Routes for Simultaneously Incorporating up to Three Distinct Noncanonical Amino Acids into Proteins in Mammalian Cells. Osgood AO, Zheng Y, Roy SJS, Biris N, Hussain M, Loynd C, Jewel D, Italia JS, Chatterjee A. Angew Chem Int Ed Engl. 2023 May 2;62(19):e202219269. doi: 10.1002/anie.202219269. Epub 2023 Apr 12. PubMed 36905325.
Backbone
  Vector backbone: pAcBac1
  Total vector size (bp): 9586
  Vector type: Mammalian Expression ; Baculoviral
Growth in bacteria
  Bacterial resistance: Ampicillin, 100 μg/mL
  Growth temperature: 37°C
  Growth strain: DH5alpha
  Copy number: High Copy
Gene/Insert 1
  Gene/Insert name: PylRS (alt names: MbPylRS; pyrrolysyl synthetase)
  Species: M. barkeri
Gene/Insert 2
  Gene/Insert name: PytR (alt name: pyrrolysyl tRNA)
  Species: M. mazei
  Mutation: TAA suppressor
Terms and licenses: Academic/Nonprofit Terms; Industry Terms: Not Available to Industry
How to cite: pAcBac1-Pyl-TAA was a gift from Abhishek Chatterjee (Addgene plasmid # 228783 ; http://n2t.net/addgene:228783 ; RRID:Addgene_228783)
