[The description below was written by a language model from this plasmid's Addgene catalogue record and pLannotate feature annotations shown in this document.]
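Description:
pAcBac1-Pyl-TAA is a 9.6 kb baculoviral transfer and mammalian expression plasmid built on the pAcBac1 backbone. It delivers a pyrrolysyl aminoacyl-tRNA synthetase/tRNA pair that suppresses the ochre (TAA) stop codon in mammalian cells. In E. coli it is maintained at high copy through a ColE1/pUC-type origin and selected with ampicillin (β-lactamase). An f1 origin is also annotated. The payload sits between mini-Tn7 ends (Tn7R and Tn7L) together with a gentamicin resistance gene, the usual arrangement for site-specific transposition of a cassette into a baculovirus bacmid.

Within the Tn7-flanked region, the Methanosarcina barkeri pyrrolysyl-tRNA synthetase (pylS) is driven by the CMV enhancer/promoter. It is followed by a WPRE, which enhances transcript accumulation, and a bGH polyadenylation signal. Adjacent to it, a human U6 RNA polymerase III promoter drives a single annotated tRNA. According to the catalogue entry this is the M. mazei pyrrolysyl tRNA mutated to act as a TAA suppressor. The exact change is not spelled out in the record.

A separate cassette places VSV-G under the baculovirus polyhedrin promoter with an SV40 poly(A) signal. VSV-G would therefore be made in insect cells during virus production, which is a common way to pseudotype baculovirus for better mammalian cell transduction.

The plasmid can presumably be transfected directly or used to generate BacMam-type virus. The associated work used such pairs alongside other orthogonal suppressor systems to site-specifically incorporate several distinct noncanonical amino acids into proteins in mammalian cells. Several short annotated fragments (HIV-1 LTR, SV40 promoter, large T antigen, lacZα) appear to be cloning remnants or parts of larger elements rather than functional parts.
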