Features (pLannotate 1.2.2; 27 found; start..end, strand, type, name):
     17..471     +  rep_origin     f1 ori (sequence partly withheld): f1 bacteriophage origin of replication; arrow indicates direction of (+) strand synthesis
    497..601     +  promoter       AmpR promoter: bla
    602..1462    +  CDS            AmpR: β-lactamase; bla; confers resistance to ampicillin, carbenicillin, and related antibiotics
   1633..2221    +  rep_origin     ori: high-copy-number ColE1/pMB1/pBR322/pUC origin of replication
   2407..2458    -  misc_feature   bom (fragment): basis of mobility region from pBR322
   2526..2750    -  mobile_element Tn7R: mini-Tn7 element (right end of the Tn7 transposon) Tn7
   2817..3350    -  CDS            GmR: gentamycin acetyltransferase; aacC1; confers resistance to gentamycin
   3539..3567    -  promoter       Pc promoter: intI1 (promoter lies within the coding sequence); class 1 integron promoter
   3545..3904    -  CDS            YPR2_ECOLX (fragment): Protein predicted: Swiss-Prot protein existence level 4. From Escherichia coli.
   3924..3951    -  rep_origin     f1 ori (fragment): f1 bacteriophage origin of replication; arrow indicates direction of (+) strand synthesis
   3972..3993    -  promoter       SV40 promoter (fragment): SV40 enhancer and early promoter
   3997..4221    -  polyA_signal   bGH poly(A) signal: bovine growth hormone polyadenylation signal
   4276..4864    -  misc_feature   WPRE: woodchuck hepatitis virus posttranscriptional regulatory element
   4890..6146    -  CDS            pylS: PYLS_METBA - Experimental evidence at protein level: Swiss-Prot protein existence level 1. Catalyzes the attachment of pyrrolysine to tRNA(Pyl). Pyrrolysine is a lysine derivative encoded by the termination codon UAG. From Methanosarcina barkeri.
   6172..6190    -  promoter       T7 promoter: promoter for bacteriophage T7 RNA polymerase
   6206..6239    -  LTR            5' LTR (truncated) (fragment): truncated 5' long terminal repeat (LTR) from HIV-1
   6235..6438    -  promoter       CMV promoter: human cytomegalovirus (CMV) immediate early promoter
   6439..6742    -  enhancer       CMV enhancer: human cytomegalovirus immediate early enhancer
   6810..6878    -  ncRNA          tRNA: Accession: RF00005 - tRNA
   6888..7128    -  promoter       U6 promoter: RNA polymerase III promoter for human U6 snRNA
   7147..7165    -  enhancer       CMV enhancer (fragment): human cytomegalovirus immediate early enhancer
   7260..7351    +  promoter       polyhedrin promoter: polh from Autographa californica; promoter for the baculovirus polyhedrin gene
   7410..8943    +  CDS            VSV-G (fragment) (sequence partly withheld): vesicular stomatitis virus G glycoprotein Indiana strain
   8985..9068    +  CDS            large T antigen (fragment): large T antigen from SV40 (simian virus 40)
   9091..9225    +  polyA_signal   SV40 poly(A) signal: SV40 polyadenylation signal
   9254..9419    -  mobile_element Tn7L: mini-Tn7 element (left end of the Tn7 transposon) Tn7
   9582..12      +  CDS            lacZα (fragment) (across the origin): LacZα fragment of β-galactosidase; lacZ fragment
>Addgene plasmid #228783 | pAcBac1-Pyl-TAA | addgene full sequence | sequence record 454029 | Addgene NGS Result
CTGAATGGCGAATGGG
[124 nt withheld, positions 17-140]
C
[91 nt withheld, positions 142-232]
A
[49 nt withheld, positions 234-282]
CCTTTGACGTTGGAGTCCACGTTCTT
[37 nt withheld, positions 309-345]
ACCCTATCTCGGTCTATTCTTTTGATTTATAAGGGATTTTGCCGATTTCGGCCTATTGGTTAAAAAATGA
GCTGATTTAACAAAAATTTAACGCGAATTTTAACAAAATATTAACGCTTACAATTTAGGTGGCACTTTTC
GGGGAAATGTGCGCGGAACCCCTATTTGTTTATTTTTCTAAATACATTCAAATATGTATCCGCTCATGAG
ACAATAACCCTGATAAATGCTTCAATAATATTGAAAAAGGAAGAGTATGAGTATTCAACATTTCCGTGTC
GCCCTTATTCCCTTTTTTGCGGCATTTTGCCTTCCTGTTTTTGCTCACCCAGAAACGCTGGTGAAAGTAA
AAGATGCTGAAGATCAGTTGGGTGCACGAGTGGGTTACATCGAACTGGATCTCAACAGCGGTAAGATCCT
TGAGAGTTTTCGCCCCGAAGAACGTTTTCCAATGATGAGCACTTTTAAAGTTCTGCTATGTGGCGCGGTA
TTATCCCGTATTGACGCCGGGCAAGAGCAACTCGGTCGCCGCATACACTATTCTCAGAATGACTTGGTTG
AGTACTCACCAGTCACAGAAAAGCATCTTACGGATGGCATGACAGTAAGAGAATTATGCAGTGCTGCCAT
AACCATGAGTGATAACACTGCGGCCAACTTACTTCTGACAACGATCGGAGGACCGAAGGAGCTAACCGCT
TTTTTGCACAACATGGGGGATCATGTAACTCGCCTTGATCGTTGGGAACCGGAGCTGAATGAAGCCATAC
CAAACGACGAGCGTGACACCACGATGCCTGTAGCAATGGCAACAACGTTGCGCAAACTATTAACTGGCGA
ACTACTTACTCTAGCTTCCCGGCAACAATTAATAGACTGGATGGAGGCGGATAAAGTTGCAGGACCACTT
CTGCGCTCGGCCCTTCCGGCTGGCTGGTTTATTGCTGATAAATCTGGAGCCGGTGAGCGTGGGTCTCGCG
GTATCATTGCAGCACTGGGGCCAGATGGTAAGCCCTCCCGTATCGTAGTTATCTACACGACGGGGAGTCA
GGCAACTATGGATGAACGAAATAGACAGATCGCTGAGATAGGTGCCTCACTGATTAAGCATTGGTAACTG
TCAGACCAAGTTTACTCATATATACTTTAGATTGATTTAAAACTTCATTTTTAATTTAAAAGGATCTAGG
TGAAGATCCTTTTTGATAATCTCATGACCAAAATCCCTTAACGTGAGTTTTCGTTCCACTGAGCGTCAGA
CCCCGTAGAAAAGATCAAAGGATCTTCTTGAGATCCTTTTTTTCTGCGCGTAATCTGCTGCTTGCAAACA
AAAAAACCACCGCTACCAGCGGTGGTTTGTTTGCCGGATCAAGAGCTACCAACTCTTTTTCCGAAGGTAA
CTGGCTTCAGCAGAGCGCAGATACCAAATACTGTTCTTCTAGTGTAGCCGTAGTTAGGCCACCACTTCAA
GAACTCTGTAGCACCGCCTACATACCTCGCTCTGCTAATCCTGTTACCAGTGGCTGCTGCCAGTGGCGAT
AAGTCGTGTCTTACCGGGTTGGACTCAAGACGATAGTTACCGGATAAGGCGCAGCGGTCGGGCTGAACGG
GGGGTTCGTGCACACAGCCCAGCTTGGAGCGAACGACCTACACCGAACTGAGATACCTACAGCGTGAGCT
ATGAGAAAGCGCCACGCTTCCCGAAGGGAGAAAGGCGGACAGGTATCCGGTAAGCGGCAGGGTCGGAACA
GGAGAGCGCACGAGGGAGCTTCCAGGGGGAAACGCCTGGTATCTTTATAGTCCTGTCGGGTTTCGCCACC
TCTGACTTGAGCGTCGATTTTTGTGATGCTCGTCAGGGGGGCGGAGCCTATGGAAAAACGCCAGCAACGC
GGCCTTTTTACGGTTCCTGGCCTTTTGCTGGCCTTTTGCTCACATGTTCTTTCCTGCGTTATCCCCTGAT
TCTGTGGATAACCGTATTACCGCCTTTGAGTGAGCTGATACCGCTCGCCGCAGCCGAACGACCGAGCGCA
GCGAGTCAGTGAGCGAGGAAGCGGAAGAGCGCCTGATGCGGTATTTTCTCCTTACGCATCTGTGCGGTAT
TTCACACCGCATAGACCAGCCGCGTAACCTGGCAAAATCGGTTACGGTTGAGTAATAAATGGATGCCCTG
CGTAAGCGGGTGTGGGCGGACAATAAAGTCTTAAACTGAACAAAATAGATCTAAACTATGACAATAAAGT
CTTAAACTAGACAGAATAGTTGTAAACTGAAATCAGTCCAGTTATGCTGTGAAAAAGCATACTGGACTTT
TGTTATGGCTAAAGCAAACTCTTCATTTTCTGAAGTGCAAATTGCCCGTCGTATTAAAGAGGGGCGTGGC
CAAGGGCATGGTAAAGACTATATTCGCGGCGTTGTGACAATTTACCGAACAACTCCGCGGCCGGGAAGCC
GATCTCGGCTTGAACGAATTGTTAGGTGGCGGTACTTGGGTCGATATCAAAGTGCATCACTTCTTCCCGT
ATGCCCAACTTTGTATAGAGAGCCACTGCGGGATCGTCACCGTAATCTGCTTGCACGTAGATCACATAAG
CACCAAGCGCGTTGGCCTCATGCTTGAGGAGATTGATGAGCGCGGTGGCAATGCCCTGCCTCCGGTGCTC
GCCGGAGACTGCGAGATCATAGATATAGATCTCACTACGCGGCTGCTCAAACTTGGGCAGAACGTAAGCC
GCGAGAGCGCCAACAACCGCTTCTTGGTCGAAGGCAGCAAGCGCGATGAATGTCTTACTACGGAGCAAGT
TCCCGAGGTAATCGGAGTCCGGCTGATGTTGGGAGTAGGTGGCTACGTCTCCGAACTCACGACCGAAAAG
ATCAAGAGCAGCCCGCATGGATTTGACTTGGTCAGGGCCGAGCCTACATGTGCGAATGATGCCCATACTT
GAGCCACCTAACTTTGTTTTAGGGCGACTGCCCTGCTGCGTAACATCGTTGCTGCTGCGTAACATCGTTG
CTGCTCCATAACATCAAACATCGACCCACGGCGTAACGCGCTTGCTGCTTGGATGCCCGAGGCATAGACT
GTACAAAAAAACAGTCATAACAAGCCATGAAAACCGCCACTGCGCCGTTACCACCGCTGCGTTCGGTCAA
GGTTCTGGACCAGTTGCGTGAGCGCATACGCTACTTGCATTACAGTTTACGAACCGAACAGGCTTATGTC
AACTGGGTTCGTGCCTTCATCCGTTTCCACGGTGTGCGTCACCCGGCAACCTTGGGCAGCAGCGAAGTCG
AGGCATTTCTGTCCTGGCTGGCGAACGAGCGCAAGGTTTCGGTCTCCACGCATCGTCAGGCATTGGCGGC
CTTGCTGTTCTTCTACGGCAAGGTGCTGTGCACGGATCTGCCCTTGCTTCAGGAGATCGGTAGACCTCGG
CCGTCGCGGCGCTTGCCGGTGGTGCTGACCCCGGATGAAGTGGTTCGCATCCTCGGTTTTCTGGAAGGCG
AGCATCGTTTGTTCGCCCAGGACTCTAGCTATAGTTCTAGTGGTTGGCTACGTACCCGTAGTGGCTATGG
CAGGGCTTGCGCTTAATGCGCCGCTACAGGGCGCGTGGGGATACCCCCTAGAGCCCCAGCTGGTTCTTTC
CGCCTCAGAAGCCATAGAGCCCACCGCATCCCCAGCATGCCTGCTATTGTCTTCCCAATCCTCCCCCTTG
CTGTCCTGCCCCACCCCACCCCCCAGAATAGAATGACACCTACTCAGACAATGCGATGCAATTTCCTCAT
TTTATTAGGAAAGGACAGTGGGAGTGGCACCTTCCAGGGTCAAGGAAGGCACGGGGGAGGGGCAAACAAC
AGATGGCTGGCAACTAGAAGGCACAGTCGAGGCTGATCAGCGGGTTTAAACGGGCCCTCTAGACTCGAGT
TAAAGTCGACGCGGGGAGGCGGCCCAAAGGGAGATCCGACTCGTCTGAGGGCGAAGGCGAAGACGCGGAA
GAGGCCGCAGAGCCGGCAGCAGGCCGCGGGAAGGAAGGTCCGCTGGATTGAGGGCCGAAGGGACGTAGCA
GAAGGACGTCCCGCGCAGAATCCAGGTGGCAACACAGGCGAGCAGCCAAGGAAAGGACGATGATTTCCCC
GACAACACCACGGAATTGTCAGTGCCCAACAGCCGAGCCCCTGTCCAGCAGCGGGCAAGGCAGGCGGCGA
TGAGTTCCGCCGTGGCAATAGGGAGGGGGAAAGCGAAAGTCCCGGAAAGGAGCTGACAGGTGGTGGCAAT
GCCCCAACCAGTGGGGGTTGCGTCAGCAAACACAGTGCACACCACGCCACGTTGCCTGACAACGGGCCAC
AACTCCTCATAAAGAGACAGCAACCAGGATTTATACAAGGAGGAGAAAATGAAAGCCATACGGGAAGCAA
TAGCATGATACAAAGGCATTAAAGCAGCGTATCCACATAGCGTAAAAGGAGCAACATAGTTAAGAATACC
AGTCAATCTTTCACAAATTTTGTAATCCAGAGGTTGATTGTCGACTTAACGCGTTGAATTCTTACAGATT
GGTTGAAATCCCATTATAGTAAGATTCGGACCTTGATGCCCTCTTAATGTTTTTAAAGCCGTGCATAACC
TTGAGCAAGCGTTCAAGACCAAAACCTGCACCTATCCATGGTTTGTCAATACCCCATTCTCTATCAAGAG
AAACTGGCCCGACGACTGCCGAAGAAAGCTCCAGGTCCCCGTGCATTATATCAAGAGTATCCCCAAAGAC
CATACAGGAATCTCCTACGATTTCGAAGTCGATTTCCAGATAGTCCAGAAACTCTTTGATGAGAGCTTCA
AGATTTTCCCGAGTACATCCCGAACCCATCTGACAGAAGTTCACCATAGTAAATTCTTCCAGGTGCTCTT
TGCCGTCAGACTCTTTCCGGTAACAAGGTCCGACTTCGAAAATTTTTATTGGGCCTGGTAAAATCCTATC
GAGTTTTCGCAGATAGTTGTAAAGAGTCGGGGCAAGCATTGGCCTCAAGCAGAGATTTTTATCCACCCGG
AAGATCTGTTTTGAAAGTTCAGTATCATTATTAATACCCATTCTCTCCACGTATTCCGCCGGAATAAGGA
TAGGAGACTTTATCTCCAGAAAACCCCGGTCTACGAAAAATTTCGTAATATCACGTTCGAGTTTACCGAG
GTAGTCTTCTCTATCATTGGTATAGAGCCGCTGAAAATCGTTTTTTCTTCTTGTCACAAGTTCAGGCTCA
AGTTCCCTGAAAGGCTTTGCCATATTTAGAGAAATTTTATCCTCTGGACTTAAGAGAGCCTCAACCCTAT
CAAGCTGGCTTCTTGTAAGTGAAGGAGCAGGAGCCGATGCGGGAACAGACGAATTTGGAGTTGATTTTGC
AGGCGAAGGTACAGATCTGGATGTGTTCGTTGATGCCTTTGCAGAAACAGAATTTTCCAGAGGCTTCGGA
GCCCTTGAAACTGATTTCGGCATAGCTTTTTTGACCTTTGGAGCAGAAACTACCCTAACTTTCACACTGT
TTTTGCTTTCGGTTGATCTTGTGAGAAAATTATTGATATCCTCGTCCGAAACCCTACATCGTTTGCAGGT
TTTTCTGTACTTATGATGTCTGAATGCTCTGGCTGTTCTACAACTCCTGGAATTATTCACAACAAGATGG
TCTCCACACGCCATTTCAATGTATATTTTACTTCTTGAGACCTCATGGTGCTTGATTTTGTGGAGCGTGC
CAGTCCTGGACATCCAGAGCCCGGTCGCAGATATTAAAACATCTAATGGTTTTTTATCCATGGTGGCGCT
AGCCAGCTTGGGTCTCCCTATAGTGAGTCGTATTAATTTCGATAAGCCAGTAAGCAGTGGGTTCTCTAGT
TAGCCAGAGAGCTCTGCTTATATAGACCTCCCACCGTACACGCCTACCGCCCATTTGCGTCAATGGGGCG
GAGTTGTTACGACATTTTGGAAAGTCCCGTTGATTTTGGTGCCAAAACAAACTCCCATTGACGTCAATGG
GGTGGAGACTTGGAAATCCCCGTGAGTCAAACCGCTATCCACGCCCATTGATGTACTGCCAAAACCGCAT
CACCATGGTAATAGCGATGACTAATACGTAGATGTACTGCCAAGTAGGAAAGTCCCATAAGGTCATGTAC
TGGGCATAATGCCAGGCGGGCCATTTACCGTCATTGACGTCAATAGGGGGCGTACTTGGCATATGATACA
CTTGATGTACTGCCAAGTGGGCAGTTTACCGTAAATACTCCACCCATTGACGTCAATGGAAAGTCCCTAT
TGGCGTTACTATGGGAACATACGTCATTATTGACGTCAATGGGCGGGGGTCGTTGGGCGGTCAGCCAGGC
GGGCCATTTACCGTAAGTTATGTAACGCGGAACTCCATATATGGGCTATGAACTAATGACCCCGTAATTG
ATTACTATTAATAACTAGCAAAAAACGGGCAGCCCGGGAATCTAACCCGGCTGAACGGATTTAAAGTCCG
TTCGATCTACATGATCAGCCGCCCGGTGTTTCGTCCTTTCCACAAGATATATAAAGCCAAGAAATCGAAA
TACTTTCAAGTTACGGTAAGCATATGATAGTCCATTTTAAAACATAATTTTAAAACTGCAAACTACCCAA
GAAATTATTACTTTCTACGTCACGTATTTTGTACTAATATCTTTGTGTTTACAGTCAAATTAATTCTAAT
TATCTCTCTAACAGCCTTGTATCGTATATGCAAATATGAAGGAATCATGGGAAATAGGCCCTCTTCCTGC
CCGAGGTACCCCTAGTCAATAATCAATGTCAACGCGTATATCTGGCCCGTACATCGCGAAGCAGCGCAAA
ACGGATCCTGCAGGTATTTGCGGCCGCGGTCCGTATACTCCGGAATATTAATAGATCATGGAGATAATTA
AAATGATAACCATCTCGCAAATAAATAAGTATTTTACTGTTTTCGTAACAGTTTTGTAATAAAAAAACCT
ATAAATATTCCGGATTATTCATACCGTCCCACCATCGGGCGCGAACTCCTAAAAAACCGCCACCATGAAG
TGCCTTTTGTACTTAGCCTTTTTATTCATTGGGGTGAATTGC
[1296 nt withheld, positions 7458-8753]
AATCCAATCGAGCTTGTAGAAGGTTGGTTCAGTAGTTGGAAAAGCTCTATTGCCTCTTTTTTCTTTATCA
TAGGGTTAATCATTGGACTATTCTTGGTTCTCCGAGTTGGTATCCATCTTTGCATTAAATTAAAGCACAC
CAAGAAAAGACAGATTTATACAGACATAGAGATGAACCGACTTGGAAAGTGATAAGGCCAGGCCGGCCAA
GCTTGTCGAGAAGTACTAGAGGATCATAATCAGCCATACCACATTTGTAGAGGTTTTACTTGCTTTAAAA
AACCTCCCACACCTCCCCCTGAACCTGAAACATAAAATGAATGCAATTGTTGTTGTTAACTTGTTTATTG
CAGCTTATAATGGTTACAAATAAAGCAATAGCATCACAAATTTCACAAATAAAGCATTTTTTTCACTGCA
TTCTAGTTGTGGTTTGTCCAAACTCATCAATGTATCTTATCATGTCTGGATCTGATCACTGCTTGAGCCT
AGGAGATCCGAACCAGATAAGTGAAATCTAGTTCCAAACTATTTTGTCATTTTTAATTTTCGTATTAGCT
TACGACGCTACACCCAGTTCCCATCTATTTTGTCACTCTTCCCTAAATAATCCTTAAAAACTCCATTTCC
ACCCCTCCCAGTTCCCAACTATTTTGTCCGCCCACAGCGGGGCATTTTTCTTCCTGTTATGTTTTTAATC
AAACATCCTGCCAACTCCATGTGACAAACCGTCATCTTCGGCTACTTTTTCTCTGTCACAGAATGAAAAT
TTTTCTGTCATCTCTTCGTTATTAATGTTTGTAATTGACTGAATATCAACGCTTATTTGCAGC
